Addgene plasmid #17423: pENTR4-FLAG (w210-2)
Purpose: (Empty Backbone) Gateway entry vector for N-term FLAG tag
Depositing lab: Eric Campeau & Paul Kaufman. Depositing organization: University of Massachusetts, Worcester. Publication: A versatile viral system for expression and depletion of proteins in mammalian cells. Campeau E, Ruhl VE, Rodier F, Smith CL, Rahmberg BL, Fuss JO, Campisi J, Yaswen P, Cooper PK, Kaufman PD.. PLoS One. 2009 Aug 6;4(8):e6529. 10.1371/journal.pone.0006529 PubMed 19657394.
Backbone
  Vector backbone: pENTR4
  Backbone manufacturer: Invitrogen
  Backbone size (bp): 2333
  Vector type: Mammalian Expression ; Entry vector
Growth in bacteria
  Bacterial resistance: Kanamycin, 50 μg/mL
  Growth temperature: 37°C
  Growth strain: DH5alpha
  Growth instructions: TOP10F', 37oC
  Copy number: Low Copy
Gene/Insert
  Gene/Insert name: None
  Tag / fusion protein: FLAG (N terminal on backbone)
  Cloning method: Restriction Enzyme
  Sequencing primers: 5′ ENTRforw; 3′ ENTRrev
Terms and licenses: Academic/Nonprofit Terms; Industry Terms: Not Available to Industry
Depositor comments: Users may need to follow a low copy DNA prep protocol in order to obtain a sufficient yield of DNA
How to cite: pENTR4-FLAG (w210-2) was a gift from Eric Campeau & Paul Kaufman (Addgene plasmid # 17423 ; http://n2t.net/addgene:17423 ; RRID:Addgene_17423)
