[The description below was written by a language model from this plasmid's Addgene catalogue record and pLannotate feature annotations shown in this document.]
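Description:
pENTR4-FLAG (w210-2) is an empty Gateway entry vector built on the Invitrogen pENTR4 backbone, about 2.3 kb in total, designed so that a gene of interest can be given an N-terminal FLAG epitope tag before transfer into expression vectors. It is propagated in E. coli under kanamycin selection, conferred by an aph(3')-Ia aminoglycoside phosphotransferase gene, and replicates from a ColE1/pUC-type origin. That origin is annotated as a high-copy type, but the catalogue entry lists the plasmid as low copy and the depositor notes that DNA yields can be limited. A short fragment annotated as RSF origin is also detected at the start of the sequence, most likely a partial match rather than a functional second replicon.

The working part of the plasmid is the short interval of roughly 100 bp between the attL1 and attL2 recombination sites. No insert is present, and the FLAG tag recorded as part of the backbone is not separately annotated in either feature table, though it would be expected to lie in this interval alongside the cloning sites. A coding sequence is inserted here by restriction enzyme cloning, in frame with the tag, and the tagged cassette is then moved by an LR Clonase reaction into any attR-containing destination vector. The rrnB T1 and T2 terminators upstream of attL1 block read-through transcription from the backbone into the insert, limiting unwanted expression in bacteria. The entry vector carries no annotated eukaryotic promoter, so expression depends on the destination vector. The associated publication describes a viral vector system for expressing and depleting proteins in mammalian cells, consistent with the mammalian expression classification. The sequencing-derived and depositor sequences are the same length and show the same features, offset by a few bases, with the T1 terminator called on opposite strands.
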