Features (pLannotate 1.2.2; 7 found; start..end, strand, type, name):
      1..46      +  rep_origin     RSF ori (fragment): Plasmids containing the RSF 1030 origin of replication can be propagated in E. coli cells that contain additional plasmids with compatible origins.
    106..149     -  terminator     rrnB T1 terminator: Escherichia coli rrnB; transcription terminator T1 from the E. coli rrnB gene
    281..308     +  terminator     rrnB T2 terminator: transcription terminator T2 from the E. coli rrnB gene
    358..457     +  protein_bind   attL1: mutant version of attL; recombination site for the Gateway® LR reaction LR Clonase™
    562..661     -  protein_bind   attL2: mutant version of attL; recombination site for the Gateway® LR reaction LR Clonase™
    784..1593    +  CDS            KanR: aminoglycoside phosphotransferase; aph(3')-Ia; confers resistance to kanamycin in bacteria or G418 (Geneticin®) in eukaryotes
   1683..2271    +  rep_origin     ori: high-copy-number ColE1/pMB1/pBR322/pUC origin of replication
>Addgene plasmid #17423 | pENTR4-FLAG (w210-2) | depositor full sequence | sequence record 8598 | Author sequence
CTTTCCTGCGTTATCCCCTGATTCTGTGGATAACCGTATTACCGCTAGCATGGATCTCGGGGACGTCTAA
CTACTAAGCGAGAGTAGGGAACTGCCAGGCATCAAATAAAACGAAAGGCTCAGTCGGAAGACTGGGCCTT
TCGTTTTATCTGTTGTTTGTCGGTGAACGCTCTCCTGAGTAGGACAAATCCGCCGGGAGCGGATTTGAAC
GTTGTGAAGCAACGGCCCGGAGGGTGGCGGGCAGGACGCCCGCCATAAACTGCCAGGCATCAAACTAAGC
AGAAGGCCATCCTGACGGATGGCCTTTTTGCGTTTCTACAAACTCTTCCTGTTAGTTAGTTACTTAAGCT
CGGGCCCCAAATAATGATTTTATTTTGACTGATAGTGACCTGTTCGTTGCAACAAATTGATAAGCAATGC
TTTTTTATAATGCCAACTTTGTACAAAAAAGCAGGCTCCACCATGGATTACAAGGACGATGACGACAAAC
TCGGATCCATGGGAACCAATTCAGTCGACTGGATCCGGTACCGAATTCGCGGCCGCACTCGAGATATCTA
GACCCAGCTTTCTTGTACAAAGTTGGCATTATAAGAAAGCATTGCTTATCAATTTGTTGCAACGAACAGG
TCACTATCAGTCAAAATAAAATCATTATTTGCCATCCAGCTGCAGCTCTGGCCCGTGTCTCAAAATCTCT
GATGTTACATTGCACAAGATAAAAATATATCATCATGAACAATAAAACTGTCTGCTTACATAAACAGTAA
TACAAGGGGTGTTATGAGCCATATTCAACGGGAAACGTCGAGGCCGCGATTAAATTCCAACATGGATGCT
GATTTATATGGGTATAAATGGGCTCGCGATAATGTCGGGCAATCAGGTGCGACAATCTATCGCTTGTATG
GGAAGCCCGATGCGCCAGAGTTGTTTCTGAAACATGGCAAAGGTAGCGTTGCCAATGATGTTACAGATGA
GATGGTCAGACTAAACTGGCTGACGGAATTTATGCCTCTTCCGACCATCAAGCATTTTATCCGTACTCCT
GGTGATGCATGGTTACTCACCACTGCGATCCCCGGAAAAACAGCATTCCAGGTATTAGAAGAATATCCTG
ATTCAGGTGAAAATATTGTTGATGCGCTGGCAGTGTTCCTGCGCCGGTTGCATTCGATTCCTGTTTGTAA
TTGTCCTTTTAACAGCGATCGCGTATTTCGTCTCGCTCAGGCGCAATCACGAATGAATAACGGTTTGGTT
GATGCGAGTGATTTTGATGACGAGCGTAATGGCTGGCCTGTTGAACAAGTCTGGAAAGAAATGCATAAAC
TTTTGCCATTCTCACCGGATTCAGTCGTCACTCATGGTGATTTCTCACTTGATAACCTTATTTTTGACGA
GGGGAAATTAATAGGTTGTATTGATGTTGGACGAGTCGGAATCGCAGACCGATACCAGGATCTTGCCATC
CTATGGAACTGCCTCGGTGAGTTTTCTCCTTCATTACAGAAACGGCTTTTTCAAAAATATGGTATTGATA
ATCCTGATATGAATAAATTGCAGTTTCATTTGATGCTCGATGAGTTTTTCTAATCAGAATTGGTTAATTG
GTTGTAACATTATTCAGATTGGGCCCCGTTCCACTGAGCGTCAGACCCCGTAGAAAAGATCAAAGGATCT
TCTTGAGATCCTTTTTTTCTGCGCGTAATCTGCTGCTTGCAAACAAAAAAACCACCGCTACCAGCGGTGG
TTTGTTTGCCGGATCAAGAGCTACCAACTCTTTTTCCGAAGGTAACTGGCTTCAGCAGAGCGCAGATACC
AAATACTGTTCTTCTAGTGTAGCCGTAGTTAGGCCACCACTTCAAGAACTCTGTAGCACCGCCTACATAC
CTCGCTCTGCTAATCCTGTTACCAGTGGCTGCTGCCAGTGGCGATAAGTCGTGTCTTACCGGGTTGGACT
CAAGACGATAGTTACCGGATAAGGCGCAGCGGTCGGGCTGAACGGGGGGTTCGTGCACACAGCCCAGCTT
GGAGCGAACGACCTACACCGAACTGAGATACCTACAGCGTGAGCTATGAGAAAGCGCCACGCTTCCCGAA
GGGAGAAAGGCGGACAGGTATCCGGTAAGCGGCAGGGTCGGAACAGGAGAGCGCACGAGGGAGCTTCCAG
GGGGAAACGCCTGGTATCTTTATAGTCCTGTCGGGTTTCGCCACCTCTGACTTGAGCGTCGATTTTTGTG
ATGCTCGTCAGGGGGGCGGAGCCTATGGAAAAACGCCAGCAACGCGGCCTTTTTACGGTTCCTGGCCTTT
TGCTGGCCTTTTGCTCACATGTT
