Features (pLannotate 1.2.2; 7 found; start..end, strand, type, name):
      1..54      +  rep_origin     RSF ori (fragment): Plasmids containing the RSF 1030 origin of replication can be propagated in E. coli cells that contain additional plasmids with compatible origins.
    114..157     +  terminator     rrnB T1 terminator: Escherichia coli rrnB; transcription terminator T1 from the E. coli rrnB gene
    289..316     +  terminator     rrnB T2 terminator: transcription terminator T2 from the E. coli rrnB gene
    366..465     +  protein_bind   attL1: mutant version of attL; recombination site for the Gateway® LR reaction LR Clonase™
    570..669     -  protein_bind   attL2: mutant version of attL; recombination site for the Gateway® LR reaction LR Clonase™
    792..1601    +  CDS            KanR: aminoglycoside phosphotransferase; aph(3')-Ia; confers resistance to kanamycin in bacteria or G418 (Geneticin®) in eukaryotes
   1691..2279    +  rep_origin     ori: high-copy-number ColE1/pMB1/pBR322/pUC origin of replication
>Addgene plasmid #17423 | pENTR4-FLAG (w210-2) | addgene full sequence | sequence record 201956 | Addgene NGS Result
CACATGTTCTTTCCTGCGTTATCCCCTGATTCTGTGGATAACCGTATTACCGCTAGCATGGATCTCGGGG
ACGTCTAACTACTAAGCGAGAGTAGGGAACTGCCAGGCATCAAATAAAACGAAAGGCCCAGTCTTCCGAC
TGAGCCTTTCGTTTTATCTGTTGTTTGTCGGTGAACGCTCTCCTGAGTAGGACAAATCCGCCGGGAGCGG
ATTTGAACGTTGTGAAGCAACGGCCCGGAGGGTGGCGGGCAGGACGCCCGCCATAAACTGCCAGGCATCA
AACTAAGCAGAAGGCCATCCTGACGGATGGCCTTTTTGCGTTTCTACAAACTCTTCCTGTTAGTTAGTTA
CTTAAGCTCGGGCCCCAAATAATGATTTTATTTTGACTGATAGTGACCTGTTCGTTGCAACAAATTGATA
AGCAATGCTTTTTTATAATGCCAACTTTGTACAAAAAAGCAGGCTCCACCATGGATTACAAGGACGATGA
CGACAAACTCGGATCCATGGGAACCAATTCAGTCGACTGGATCCGGTACCGAATTCGCGGCCGCACTCGA
GATATCTAGACCCAGCTTTCTTGTACAAAGTTGGCATTATAAGAAAGCATTGCTTATCAATTTGTTGCAA
CGAACAGGTCACTATCAGTCAAAATAAAATCATTATTTGCCATCCAGCTGCAGCTCTGGCCCGTGTCTCA
AAATCTCTGATGTTACATTGCACAAGATAAAAATATATCATCATGAACAATAAAACTGTCTGCTTACATA
AACAGTAATACAAGGGGTGTTATGAGCCATATTCAACGGGAAACGTCGAGGCCGCGATTAAATTCCAACA
TGGATGCTGATTTATATGGGTATAAATGGGCTCGCGATAATGTCGGGCAATCAGGTGCGACAATCTATCG
CTTGTATGGGAAGCCCGATGCGCCAGAGTTGTTTCTGAAACATGGCAAAGGTAGCGTTGCCAATGATGTT
ACAGATGAGATGGTCAGACTAAACTGGCTGACGGAATTTATGCCTCTTCCGACCATCAAGCATTTTATCC
GTACTCCTGGTGATGCATGGTTACTCACCACTGCGATCCCCGGAAAAACAGCATTCCAGGTATTAGAAGA
ATATCCTGATTCAGGTGAAAATATTGTTGATGCGCTGGCAGTGTTCCTGCGCCGGTTGCATTCGATTCCT
GTTTGTAATTGTCCTTTTAACAGCGATCGCGTATTTCGTCTCGCTCAGGCGCAATCACGAATGAATAACG
GTTTGGTTGATGCGAGTGATTTTGATGACGAGCGTAATGGCTGGCCTGTTGAACAAGTCTGGAAAGAAAT
GCATAAACTTTTGCCATTCTCACCGGATTCAGTCGTCACTCATGGTGATTTCTCACTTGATAACCTTATT
TTTGACGAGGGGAAATTAATAGGTTGTATTGATGTTGGACGAGTCGGAATCGCAGACCGATACCAGGATC
TTGCCATCCTATGGAACTGCCTCGGTGAGTTTTCTCCTTCATTACAGAAACGGCTTTTTCAAAAATATGG
TATTGATAATCCTGATATGAATAAATTGCAGTTTCATTTGATGCTCGATGAGTTTTTCTAATCAGAATTG
GTTAATTGGTTGTAACATTATTCAGATTGGGCCCCGTTCCACTGAGCGTCAGACCCCGTAGAAAAGATCA
AAGGATCTTCTTGAGATCCTTTTTTTCTGCGCGTAATCTGCTGCTTGCAAACAAAAAAACCACCGCTACC
AGCGGTGGTTTGTTTGCCGGATCAAGAGCTACCAACTCTTTTTCCGAAGGTAACTGGCTTCAGCAGAGCG
CAGATACCAAATACTGTTCTTCTAGTGTAGCCGTAGTTAGGCCACCACTTCAAGAACTCTGTAGCACCGC
CTACATACCTCGCTCTGCTAATCCTGTTACCAGTGGCTGCTGCCAGTGGCGATAAGTCGTGTCTTACCGG
GTTGGACTCAAGACGATAGTTACCGGATAAGGCGCAGCGGTCGGGCTGAACGGGGGGTTCGTGCACACAG
CCCAGCTTGGAGCGAACGACCTACACCGAACTGAGATACCTACAGCGTGAGCTATGAGAAAGCGCCACGC
TTCCCGAAGGGAGAAAGGCGGACAGGTATCCGGTAAGCGGCAGGGTCGGAACAGGAGAGCGCACGAGGGA
GCTTCCAGGGGGAAACGCCTGGTATCTTTATAGTCCTGTCGGGTTTCGCCACCTCTGACTTGAGCGTCGA
TTTTTGTGATGCTCGTCAGGGGGGCGGAGCCTATGGAAAAACGCCAGCAACGCGGCCTTTTTACGGTTCC
TGGCCTTTTGCTGGCCTTTTGCT
