>Addgene plasmid #17423 | pENTR4-FLAG (w210-2) | addgene partial sequence | sequence record 43738 | pBR322ori-F 5'-GGGAAACGCCTGGTATCTTT-3'
CCTCTGACTTGAGCGTCGATTTTTGTGATGCTCGTCAGGGGGGCGGAGCCTATGGAAAAACGCCAGCAAC
GCGGCCTTTTTACGGTTCCTGGCCTTTTGCTGGCCTTTTGCTCACATGTTCTTTCCTGCGTTATCCCCTG
ATTCTGTGGATAACCGTATTACCGCTAGCATGGATCTCGGGGACGTCTAACTACTAAGCGAGAGTAGGGA
ACTGCCAGGCATCAAATAAAACGAAAGGCCCAGTCTTCCGACTGAGCCTTTCGTTTTATCTGTTGTTTGT
CGGTGAACGCTCTCCTGAGTAGGACAAATCCGCCGGGAGCGGATTTGAACGTTGTGAAGCAACGGCCCGG
AGGGTGGCGGGCAGGACGCCCGCCATAAACTGCCAGGCATCAAACTAAGCAGAAGGCCATCCTGACGGAT
GGCCTTTTTGCGTTTCTACAAACTCTTCCTGTTAGTTAGTTACTTAAGCTCGGGCCCCAAATAATGATTT
TA
