>Addgene plasmid #17423 | pENTR4-FLAG (w210-2) | addgene partial sequence | sequence record 52902 | pENTR-F 5'-CTACAAACTCTTCCTGTTAGTTAG-3'
ATATGATTTTATTTTGACTGATAGTGACCTGTTCGTTGCAACAAATTGATAAGCAATGCTTTTTTATAAT
GCCAACTTTGTACAAAAAAGCAGGCTCCACCATGGATTACAAGGACGATGACGACAAACTCGGATCCATG
GGAACCAATTCAGTCGACTGGATCCGGTACCGAATTCGCGGCCGCACTCGAGATATCTAGACCCAGCTTT
CTTGTACAAAGTTGGCATTATAAGAAAGCATTGCTTATCAATTTGTTGCAACGAACAGGTCACTATCAGT
CAAAATAAAATCATTATTTGCCATCCAGCTGCAGCTCTGGCCCGTGTCTCAAAATCTCTGATGTTACATT
GCACAAGATAAAAATATATCATCATGAACAATAAAACTGTCTGCTTACATAAACAGTAATACAAGGGGTG
TTATGAGCCATATTCAACGGGAAACGTCGAGGCCGCGATTAAATTCCAACATGGATGCTGATTTATATGG
GTATAAATGGGCTCGCGATAATGTCGGGCAATCAGGTGCGACAATCTATCGCTTGTATGGGAAGCCCGAT
GCGCCAGAGT
